Addgene plasmid #114902: IKU2 X076_pECIA14
Purpose: Prey vector IKU2 X076_pECIA14 should be used with bait vector IKU2 X076_pECIA2.
Depositing lab: Youssef Belkhadir. Depositing organization: Gregor Mendel Institute of Molecular Plant Biology. Publication: An extracellular network of Arabidopsis leucine-rich repeat receptor kinases. Smakowska-Luzan E, Mott GA, Parys K, Stegmann M, Howton TC, Layeghifard M, Neuhold J, Lehner A, Kong J, Grunwald K, Weinberger N, Satbhai SB, Mayer D, Busch W, Madalinski M, Stolt-Bergner P, Provart NJ, Mukhtar MS, Zipfel C, Desveaux D, Guttman DS, Belkhadir Y. Nature. 2018 Jan 18;553(7688):342-346. doi: 10.1038/nature25184. Epub 2018 Jan 10. PubMed 29320478.
Backbone
  Vector backbone: pECIA14
  Backbone manufacturer: Chris Garcia (Addgene plasmid # 47051)
  Vector type: Insect Expression
Growth in bacteria
  Bacterial resistance: Ampicillin, 100 μg/mL
  Growth temperature: 37°C
  Growth strain: DH5alpha
  Copy number: High Copy
Gene/Insert
  Gene/Insert name: AT3G19700
  Species: A. thaliana (mustard weed)
  Promoter: Metallothionein (Copper-Inducible)
  Cloning method: Ligation Independent Cloning
Terms and licenses: Academic/Nonprofit Terms; Industry Terms: Not Available to Industry
Depositor comments: Plasmid for secreted expression in Drosophila cell culture by induction via CuSO4. Insert is an extracellular domain of indicated LRR-RK, C-terminally tagged with Pentameric rat COMP helix, Alkaline Phosphatase (human, placental), Flag, and hexahistidine tags. Insert Protein Sequence: SNHSEEVENLLKLKSTFGETKSDDVFKTWTHRNSACEFAGIVCNSDGNVVEINLGSRSLINRDDDGRFTDLPFDSICDLKLLEKLVLGNNSLRGQIGTNLGKCNRLRYLDLGINNFSGEFPAIDSLQLLEFLSLNASGISGIFPWSSLKDLKRLSFLSVGDNRFGSHPFPREILNLTALQWVYLSNSSITGKIPEGIKNLVRLQNLELSDNQISGEIPKEIVQLKNLRQLEIYSNDLTGKLPLGFRNLTNLRNFDASNNSLEGDLSELRFLKNLVSLGMFENRLTGEIPKEFGDFKSLAALSLYRNQLTGKLPRRLGSWTAFKYIDVSENFLEGQIPPYMCKKGVMTHLLMLQNRFTGQFPESYAKCKTLIRLRVSNNSLSGMIPSGIWGLPNLQFLDLASNYFEGNLTGDIGNAKSLGSLDLSNNRFSGSLPFQISGANSLVSVNLRMNKFSGIVPESFGKLKELSSLILDQNNLSGAIPKSLGLCTSLVDLNFAGNSLSEEIPESLGSLKLLNSLNLSGNKLSGMIPVGLSALKLSLLDLSNNQLTGSVPESLVSGSFEGNSGLCSSKIRYLRPCPLGKPHSQGKRKHLS
How to cite: IKU2 X076_pECIA14 was a gift from Youssef Belkhadir (Addgene plasmid # 114902 ; http://n2t.net/addgene:114902 ; RRID:Addgene_114902)
