[The description below was written by a language model from this plasmid's Addgene catalogue record and pLannotate feature annotations shown in this document.]
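Description:
IKU2 X076_pECIA14 is an insect-cell expression plasmid built on the pECIA14 backbone, designed for secreted production of a plant receptor ectodomain in Drosophila cell culture. It is propagated in E. coli as a high-copy plasmid, using a ColE1/pUC-type origin and an ampicillin resistance gene (AmpR, β-lactamase). The remaining bacterial features annotated in the 7,001 nt sequence (lac promoter/operator, and fragments of lacZα, lacI, rop and bom) are vestiges of the cloning vector lineage and have no stated role. No selectable marker for insect cells is annotated.

The expression cassette is driven by the Drosophila metallothionein promoter, which is induced with copper sulfate. Downstream, a Drosophila BiP signal sequence directs the product into the secretory pathway. It is fused to the extracellular domain of the Arabidopsis thaliana leucine-rich repeat receptor kinase IKU2 (AT3G19700), inserted by ligation-independent cloning. The ectodomain is followed at its C-terminus by a pentamerising COMP coiled-coil helix (rat according to the depositor, although the automated annotation matched it to human COMP), human placental alkaline phosphatase, a FLAG epitope and a hexahistidine tag. The His tag is stated by the depositor but not picked up in the feature table. An SV40 polyadenylation signal is annotated after the cassette.

Pentamerisation raises the avidity of the secreted ectodomain so that weak extracellular interactions can be detected, and alkaline phosphatase provides an enzymatic readout. This construct is the "prey" in such an assay and is meant to be paired with the corresponding pECIA2 bait vector, as part of a collection used to map extracellular interactions among Arabidopsis LRR receptor kinases.
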