Features (pLannotate 1.2.2; 19 found; start..end, strand, type, name):
     23..449     +  promoter       MT promoter: Drosophila metallothionein promoter
    467..520     +  sig_peptide    BiP signal sequence: Drosophila BiP signal sequence
    521..2296    +  CDS            IKU2 (fragment): IKU2_ARATH - Experimental evidence at protein level: Swiss-Prot protein existence level 1. Modulates the seed size by negatively regulating the cellularization of syncytial endosperm. From Arabidopsis thaliana (Mouse-ear cress).
   2291..2497    +  CDS            COMP (fragment): COMP_HUMAN - Experimental evidence at protein level: Swiss-Prot protein existence level 1. May play a role in the structural integrity of cartilage via its interaction with other extracellular matrix proteins such as the collagens and fibronectin. Can mediate the interaction of chondrocytes with the cartilage extracellular matrix through interaction with cell surface integrin receptors. Could play a role in the pathogenesis of osteoarthritis. Potent suppressor of apoptosis in both primary chondrocytes and transformed cells. Suppresses apoptosis by blocking the activation of caspase-3 and by in
   2500..3952    +  CDS            SEAP (fragment): secreted alkaline phosphatase from human placenta The natural enzyme has a C-terminal transmembrane sequence that is replaced by a GPI anchor.
   3989..4018    +  CDS            2xFLAG (fragment): two tandem FLAG® epitope tags
   4124..4258    -  polyA_signal   SV40 poly(A) signal: SV40 polyadenylation signal
   4281..4365    -  CDS            large T antigen (fragment): large T antigen from SV40 (simian virus 40)
   4365..4389    +  misc_feature   MCS (fragment): pUC18/19 multiple cloning site
   4426..4442    -  protein_bind   lac operator: The lac repressor binds to the lac operator to inhibit transcription in E. coli. This inhibition can be relieved by adding lactose or isopropyl-β-D-thiogalactopyranoside (IPTG). lac repressor encoded by lacI
   4450..4480    -  promoter       lac promoter: promoter for the E. coli lac operon
   4495..4516    -  protein_bind   CAP binding site: CAP binding activates transcription in the presence of cAMP. E. coli catabolite activator protein
   4529..4621    -  CDS            lacI (fragment): lac repressor; lacI; The lac repressor binds to the lac operator to inhibit transcription in E. coli. This inhibition can be relieved by adding lactose or isopropyl-β-D-thiogalactopyranoside (IPTG).
   4804..5392    -  rep_origin     ori: high-copy-number ColE1/pMB1/pBR322/pUC origin of replication
   5563..6423    -  CDS            AmpR: β-lactamase; bla; confers resistance to ampicillin, carbenicillin, and related antibiotics
   6424..6528    -  promoter       AmpR promoter: bla
   6623..6658    +  CDS            rop (fragment): Rop protein, which maintains plasmids at low copy number; rop
   6760..6859    +  misc_feature   bom (fragment): basis of mobility region from pBR322
   6865..21      -  CDS            lacZα (fragment) (across the origin): LacZα fragment of β-galactosidase; lacZ fragment
>Addgene plasmid #114902 | IKU2 X076_pECIA14 | addgene full sequence | sequence record 276506 | Addgene NGS Result
GTAAAACGACGGCCAGTGAATTAATTCGTTGCAGGACAGGATGTGGTGCCCGATGTGACTAGCTCTTTGC
TGCAGGCCGTCCTATCCTCTGGTTCCGATAAGAGACCCAGAACTCAGGCCCCCCACCGCCCACCGCCACC
CCCATACATATGTGGTACGCAAGTAAGAGTGCCTGCGCATGCCCCATGTGCCCCACCAAGAGCTTTGCAT
CCCATACAAGTCCCCAAAGTGGAGAACCGAACCAATTCTTCGCGGGCAGAACAAAAGCTTCTGCACACGT
CTCCACTCGAATTTGGAGCCGGCCGGCGTGTGCAAAAGAGGTGAATCGAACGAAAGACCCGTGTGTAAAG
CCGCGTTTCCAAAATGTATAAAACCGAGAGCATCTGGCCAATGTGCATCAGTTGTGGTCAGCAGCAAAAT
CAAGTGAATCATCTCAGTGCAACTAAAGGGGGGATCCGATCTCAATATGAAGTTATGCATATTACTGGCC
GTCGTGGCCTTTGTTGGCCTCTCGCTCGGGTCCAACCACAGTGAAGAAGTCGAGAATCTTCTCAAACTGA
AATCCACCTTTGGAGAAACAAAATCCGACGACGTCTTTAAGACCTGGACTCACCGGAATTCGGCATGTGA
ATTCGCCGGAATCGTATGTAATTCCGACGGAAACGTCGTCGAGATCAACCTTGGAAGTCGGAGTTTGATC
AACCGAGACGACGACGGTAGGTTCACCGATCTTCCTTTCGATTCAATCTGCGATTTGAAGTTGCTGGAGA
AGCTTGTTCTAGGAAACAACTCTTTACGTGGTCAGATTGGTACGAATCTCGGGAAATGTAATCGCTTGAG
ATACTTAGACCTCGGGATCAACAATTTCTCCGGTGAGTTTCCGGCGATTGATTCGTTACAATTACTCGAG
TTTTTGAGCTTAAACGCTTCTGGAATCTCTGGAATATTCCCATGGAGTTCTCTAAAAGACCTGAAACGAT
TGAGTTTCCTAAGCGTTGGAGATAACCGATTCGGTTCGCATCCATTTCCTAGAGAGATTCTAAATCTCAC
TGCCTTGCAATGGGTTTATCTGAGTAACAGCAGCATCACTGGTAAGATTCCAGAGGGAATCAAAAACCTT
GTTCGTCTACAAAACTTGGAGCTCTCTGATAATCAGATCTCTGGTGAAATTCCAAAGGAGATTGTTCAGC
TCAAAAACCTAAGGCAGCTTGAGATTTATAGTAATGACTTGACCGGTAAGTTACCATTGGGTTTTAGGAA
TTTGACGAATCTGAGGAATTTCGACGCCTCTAACAACTCCTTGGAAGGTGATTTATCAGAGCTGCGGTTC
TTAAAGAATCTTGTGTCTCTTGGAATGTTCGAAAACCGATTAACCGGTGAGATTCCAAAAGAGTTTGGAG
ATTTCAAGAGTTTAGCTGCTTTGTCTCTTTACAGAAACCAGCTCACAGGGAAGCTTCCGAGGAGACTCGG
TTCTTGGACAGCTTTTAAGTACATCGACGTGTCTGAGAACTTCTTGGAAGGTCAGATTCCTCCTTATATG
TGCAAGAAAGGCGTAATGACGCATCTTCTCATGTTGCAGAACAGATTCACAGGACAATTTCCAGAGAGTT
ATGCTAAATGTAAGACTCTGATTCGTCTTCGTGTAAGTAACAACTCTCTCTCTGGAATGATTCCTTCAGG
GATTTGGGGTCTTCCTAATCTACAGTTTCTTGACCTTGCTTCAAACTATTTTGAAGGAAACCTCACTGGT
GATATTGGTAATGCCAAGTCTCTAGGTTCTTTAGATTTGAGCAATAATAGATTTTCAGGTTCTCTACCGT
TTCAGATCTCAGGAGCTAACTCGTTAGTGTCGGTTAATCTTCGAATGAATAAGTTTTCCGGGATAGTTCC
TGAATCTTTTGGTAAGCTTAAGGAGCTTTCAAGTCTCATTCTTGACCAGAATAATCTATCTGGTGCTATA
CCAAAGTCACTAGGCTTATGCACATCTTTGGTTGATCTAAACTTTGCTGGAAACTCACTCTCTGAGGAAA
TCCCGGAAAGTTTAGGATCTTTAAAGTTATTGAATTCCCTGAATCTGTCAGGAAACAAATTATCAGGAAT
GATTCCTGTTGGTTTGTCGGCTCTGAAGCTAAGCTTACTTGACTTATCCAACAACCAATTGACCGGTTCT
GTTCCTGAATCTCTCGTAAGTGGAAGCTTTGAAGGAAATTCAGGACTATGCAGCTCAAAGATCAGATATC
TTCGTCCATGTCCGCTTGGAAAACCTCACAGCCAAGGGAAGAGGAAACATTTGTCACTGGAGGTGCTGTT
CCAGGGACCAAGCGGCAATCCCGGCGGCGATCTGGCCCCCCAGATGCTGCGCGAGCTGCAGGAGACCAAT
GCCGCCCTGCAGGACGTGCGCGAGCTGCTGCGCCACCGCGTGAAGGAGATCACCTTCCTGAAGAACACCG
TGATGGAGTGCGACGCCTGCGGCATGCAGCCCTCTAGAGGCTCCGGCTCCATCATCCCAGTTGAGGAGGA
GAACCCGGACTTCTGGAACCGCGAGGCAGCCGAGGCCCTGGGTGCCGCCAAGAAGCTGCAGCCTGCACAG
ACAGCCGCCAAGAACCTCATCATCTTCCTGGGCGATGGGATGGGGGTGTCTACGGTGACAGCTGCCAGGA
TCCTAAAAGGGCAGAAGAAGGACAAACTGGGGCCTGAGATACCCCTGGCCATGGACCGCTTCCCATATGT
GGCTCTGTCCAAGACATACAATGTAGACAAACATGTGCCAGACAGTGGAGCCACAGCCACGGCCTACCTG
TGCGGGGTCAAGGGCAACTTCCAGACCATTGGCTTGAGTGCAGCCGCCCGCTTTAACCAGTGCAACACGA
CACGCGGCAACGAGGTCATCTCCGTGATGAATCGGGCCAAGAAAGCAGGGAAGTCAGTGGGAGTGGTAAC
CACCACACGAGTGCAGCACGCCTCGCCAGCCGGCACCTACGCCCACACGGTGAACCGCAACTGGTACTCG
GACGCCGACGTGCCTGCCTCGGCCCGCCAGGAGGGGTGCCAGGACATCGCTACGCAGCTCATCTCCAACA
TGGACATTGACGTGATCCTAGGTGGAGGCCGAAAGTACATGTTTCGCATGGGAACCCCAGACCCTGAGTA
CCCAGATGACTACAGCCAAGGTGGGACCAGGCTGGACGGGAAGAATCTGGTGCAGGAATGGCTGGCGAAG
CGCCAGGGTGCCCGGTATGTGTGGAACCGCACTGAGCTCATGCAGGCTTCCCTGGACCCGTCTGTGACCC
ATCTCATGGGTCTCTTTGAGCCTGGAGACATGAAATACGAGATCCACCGAGACTCCACACTGGACCCCTC
CCTGATGGAGATGACAGAGGCTGCCCTGCGCCTGCTGAGCAGGAACCCCCGCGGCTTCTTCCTCTTCGTG
GAGGGTGGTCGCATCGACCATGGTCATCATGAAAGCAGGGCTTACCGGGCACTGACTGAGACGATCATGT
TCGACGACGCCATTGAGAGGGCGGGCCAGCTCACCAGCGAGGAGGACACGCTGAGCCTCGTCACTGCCGA
CCACTCCCACGTCTTCTCCTTCGGAGGCTACCCCCTGCGAGGGAGCTCCATCTTCGGGCTGGCCCCTGGC
AAGGCCCGGGACAGGAAGGCCTACACGGTCCTCCTATACGGAAACGGTCCAGGCTATGTGCTCAAGGACG
GCGCCCGGCCGGATGTTACCGAGAGCGAGAGCGGGAGCCCCGAGTATCGGCAGCAGTCAGCAGTGCCCCT
GGACGAAGAGACCCACGCAGGCGAGGACGTGGCGGTGTTCGCGCGCGGCCCGCAGGCGCACCTGGTTCAC
GGCGTGCAGGAGCAGACCTTCATAGCGCACGTCATGGCCTTCGCCGCCTGCCTGGAGCCCTACACCGCCT
GCGACCTGGCGCCCCCCGCCGGCACCACCGACGCCGCGCACCCGGGTTCTAGAGGAAGCACCTCCGGCGA
TAACGATTACAAGGATGATGATGATAAGGCCAGCGGCACCGGTCATCATCACCATCACCATTGAGTTTAA
ACCCGCTGATCAGCCTCGACTGTGCCTTCTAAGGCCTGAGCTCGCTGATCAGCCTCGATCGAGGATCCAG
ACATGATAAGATACATTGATGAGTTTGGACAAACCACAACTAGAATGCAGTGAAAAAAATGCTTTATTTG
TGAAATTTGTGATGCTATTGCTTTATTTGTAACCATTATAAGCTGCAATAAACAAGTTAACAACAACAAT
TGCATTCATTTTATGTTTCAGGTTCAGGGGGAGGTGTGGGAGGTTTTTTAAAGCAAGTAAAACCTCTACA
AATGTGGTATGGCTGATTATGATCAGTCGACCTGCAGGCATGCAAGCTTGGCGTAATCATGGTCATAGCT
GTTTCCTGTGTGAAATTGTTATCCGCTCACAATTCCACACAACATACGAGCCGGAAGCATAAAGTGTAAA
GCCTGGGGTGCCTAATGAGTGAGCTAACTCACATTAATTGCGTTGCGCTCACTGCCCGCTTTCCAGTCGG
GAAACCTGTCGTGCCAGCTGCATTAATGAATCGGCCAACGCGCGGGGAGAGGCGGTTTGCGTATTGGGCG
CTCTTCCGCTTCCTCGCTCACTGACTCGCTGCGCTCGGTCGTTCGGCTGCGGCGAGCGGTATCAGCTCAC
TCAAAGGCGGTAATACGGTTATCCACAGAATCAGGGGATAACGCAGGAAAGAACATGTGAGCAAAAGGCC
AGCAAAAGGCCAGGAACCGTAAAAAGGCCGCGTTGCTGGCGTTTTTCCATAGGCTCCGCCCCCCTGACGA
GCATCACAAAAATCGACGCTCAAGTCAGAGGTGGCGAAACCCGACAGGACTATAAAGATACCAGGCGTTT
CCCCCTGGAAGCTCCCTCGTGCGCTCTCCTGTTCCGACCCTGCCGCTTACCGGATACCTGTCCGCCTTTC
TCCCTTCGGGAAGCGTGGCGCTTTCTCATAGCTCACGCTGTAGGTATCTCAGTTCGGTGTAGGTCGTTCG
CTCCAAGCTGGGCTGTGTGCACGAACCCCCCGTTCAGCCCGACCGCTGCGCCTTATCCGGTAACTATCGT
CTTGAGTCCAACCCGGTAAGACACGACTTATCGCCACTGGCAGCAGCCACTGGTAACAGGATTAGCAGAG
CGAGGTATGTAGGCGGTGCTACAGAGTTCTTGAAGTGGTGGCCTAACTACGGCTACACTAGAAGAACAGT
ATTTGGTATCTGCGCTCTGCTGAAGCCAGTTACCTTCGGAAAAAGAGTTGGTAGCTCTTGATCCGGCAAA
CAAACCACCGCTGGTAGCGGTGGTTTTTTTGTTTGCAAGCAGCAGATTACGCGCAGAAAAAAAGGATCTC
AAGAAGATCCTTTGATCTTTTCTACGGGGTCTGACGCTCAGTGGAACGAAAACTCACGTTAAGGGATTTT
GGTCATGAGATTATCAAAAAGGATCTTCACCTAGATCCTTTTAAATTAAAAATGAAGTTTTAAATCAATC
TAAAGTATATATGAGTAAACTTGGTCTGACAGTTACCAATGCTTAATCAGTGAGGCACCTATCTCAGCGA
TCTGTCTATTTCGTTCATCCATAGTTGCCTGACTCCCCGTCGTGTAGATAACTACGATACGGGAGGGCTT
ACCATCTGGCCCCAGTGCTGCAATGATACCGCGAGACCCACGCTCACCGGCTCCAGATTTATCAGCAATA
AACCAGCCAGCCGGAAGGGCCGAGCGCAGAAGTGGTCCTGCAACTTTATCCGCCTCCATCCAGTCTATTA
ATTGTTGCCGGGAAGCTAGAGTAAGTAGTTCGCCAGTTAATAGTTTGCGCAACGTTGTTGCCATTGCTAC
AGGCATCGTGGTGTCACGCTCGTCGTTTGGTATGGCTTCATTCAGCTCCGGTTCCCAACGATCAAGGCGA
GTTACATGATCCCCCATGTTGTGCAAAAAAGCGGTTAGCTCCTTCGGTCCTCCGATCGTTGTCAGAAGTA
AGTTGGCCGCAGTGTTATCACTCATGGTTATGGCAGCACTGCATAATTCTCTTACTGTCATGCCATCCGT
AAGATGCTTTTCTGTGACTGGTGAGTACTCAACCAAGTCATTCTGAGAATAGTGTATGCGGCGACCGAGT
TGCTCTTGCCCGGCGTCAATACGGGATAATACCGCGCCACATAGCAGAACTTTAAAAGTGCTCATCATTG
GAAAACGTTCTTCGGGGCGAAAACTCTCAAGGATCTTACCGCTGTTGAGATCCAGTTCGATGTAACCCAC
TCGTGCACCCAACTGATCTTCAGCATCTTTTACTTTCACCAGCGTTTCTGGGTGAGCAAAAACAGGAAGG
CAAAATGCCGCAAAAAAGGGAATAAGGGCGACACGGAAATGTTGAATACTCATACTCTTCCTTTTTCAAT
ATTATTGAAGCATTTATCAGGGTTATTGTCTCATGAGCGGATACATATTTGAATGTATTTAGAAAAATAA
ACAAATAGGGGTTCCGCGCACATTTCCCCGAAAAGTGCCACCTGACGTCTAAGAAACCATTATTATCATG
ACATTAACCTATAAAAATAGGCGTATCACGAGGCCCTTTCGTCTCGCGCGTTTCGGTGATGACGGTGAAA
ACCTCTGACACATGCAGCTCCCGGAGACGGTCACAGCTTGTCTGTAAGCGGATGCCGGGAGCAGACAAGC
CCGTCAGGGCGCGTCAGCGGGTGTTGGCGGGTGTCGGGGCTGGCTTAACTATGCGGCATCAGAGCAGATT
GTACTGAGAGTGCACCATATGCGGTGTGAAATACCGCACAGATGCGTAAGGAGAAAATACCGCATCAGGC
GCCATTCGCCATTCAGGCTGCGCAACTGTTGGGAAGGGCGATCGGTGCGGGCCTCTTCGCTATTACGCCA
GCTGGCGAAAGGGGGATGTGCTGCAAGGCGATTAAGTTGGGTAACGCCAGGGTTTTCCCAGTCACGACGT
T
